>Addgene plasmid #218016 | pMBS-860 | addgene full sequence | sequence record 434846 | Addgene NGS Result
GCCTTTTTACGGTTCCTGGCCTTTTGCTGGCCTTTTGCTCACATGTTCTTTCCTGCGTTATCCCCTGATT
CTGTGGATAACCGTATTACCGCCTTTGAGTGAGCTGATACCGCTCGCCGCAGCCGAACGACCGAGCGCAG
CGAGTCAGTGAGCGAGGAAGCGGAAGAGCGCCCAATACGCAAACCGCCTCTCCCCGCGCGTTGGCCGATT
CATTAATCACTCTGTGGTCTCATTCGGTGAGCAAGGGCGAGGAGCTGTTCACCGGCGTGGTGCCCATCCT
GGTGGAGCTGGACGGCGACGTGAACGGCCACAAGTTCAGCGTGAGCGGCGAGGGCGAGGGCGACGCCACC
TACGGCAAGCTGACCCTGAAGCTGATCTGCACCACCGGCAAGCTGCCCGTGCCCTGGCCCACCCTGGTGA
CCACCCTGGGCTACGGCCTGCAGTGCTTCGCCCGCTACCCCGACCACATGAAGCAGCACGACTTCTTCAA
GAGCGCCATGCCCGAGGGCTACGTGCAGGAGCGCACCATCTTCTTCAAGGACGACGGTAACTACAAGACC
CGCGCCGAGGTGAAGTTCGAGGGCGACACCCTGGTGAACCGCATCGAGCTGAAGGGCATCGACTTCAAGG
AGGACGGCAACATCCTGGGCCACAAGCTGGAGTACAACTACAACAGCCACAACGTGTACATCACCGCCGA
CAAGCAGAAGAACGGCATCAAGGCCAACTTCAAGATCCGCCACAACATCGAGGACGGCGGCGTGCAGCTG
GCCGACCACTACCAGCAGAACACCCCCATCGGCGACGGCCCCGTGCTGCTGCCCGACAACCACTACCTGA
GCTACCAGAGCAAGCTGAGCAAGGACCCCAACGAGAAGCGCGACCACATGGTGCTGCTGGAGTTCGTGAC
CGCCGCCGGCATCACCCTGGGCATGGACGAGCTGTACAAGTAAGCTTTGAGACCACGAAGTGGCTCTTCA
GTGGACGAAAGGGCCTCGTGATACGCCTATTTTTATAGGTTAATGTCATGATAATAATGGTTTCTTAGAC
GTCAGGTGGCACTTTTCGGGGAAATGTGCGCGGAACCCCTATTTGTTTATTTTTCTAAATACATTCAAAT
ATGTATCCGCTCATGAGACAATAACCCTGATAAATGCTTCAATAATATTGAAAAAGGAAGAGTATGCGCT
CACGCAACTGGTCCAGAACCTTGACCGAACGCAGCGGTGGTAACGGCGCAGTGGCGGTTTTCATGGCTTG
TTATGACTGTTTTTTTTTGGGGTACAGTCTATGCCTCGGGCATCCAAGCAGCAAGCGCGTTACGCCGTGG
GTCGATGTTTGATGTTATGGAGCAGCAACGATGTTACGCAGCAGGGCAGTCGCCCTAAAACAAAGTTAAA
CATCATGAGGGAAGCGGTGATCGCCGAAGTATCGACTCAACTATCAGAGGTAGTTGGCGTCATCGAGCGC
CATCTCGAACCGACGTTGCTGGCCGTACATTTGTACGGCTCCGCAGTGGATGGCGGCCTGAAGCCACACA
GCGATATTGATTTGCTGGTTACGGTGACCGTAAGGCTTGATGAAACAACGCGGCGAGCTTTGATCAACGA
CCTTTTGGAAACTTCGGCTTCCCCTGGAGAGAGCGAGATTCTCCGCGCTGTAGAAGTCACCATTGTTGTG
CACGACGACATCATTCCGTGGCGTTATCCAGCTAAGCGCGAACTGCAATTTGGAGAATGGCAGCGCAATG
ACATTCTTGCAGGTATCTTCGAGCCAGCCACGATCGACATTGATCTGGCTATCTTGCTGACAAAAGCAAG
AGAACATAGCGTTGCCTTGGTAGGTCCAGCGGCGGAGGAACTCTTTGATCCGGTTCCTGAACAGGATCTA
TTTGAGGCGCTAAATGAAACCTTAACGCTATGGAACTCGCCGCCCGACTGGGCTGGCGATGAGCGAAATG
TAGTGCTTACGTTGTCCCGCATTTGGTACAGCGCAGTAACCGGCAAAATCGCGCCGAAGGATGTCGCTGC
CGACTGGGCAATGGAGCGCCTGCCGGCCCAGTATCAGCCCGTCATACTTGAAGCTAGACAGGCTTATCTT
GGACAAGAAGAAGATCGCTTGGCCTCGCGCGCAGATCAGTTGGAAGAATTTGTCCATTACGTAAAAGGCG
AGATCACCAAGGTAGTCGGCAAATAACTGTCAGACCAAGTTTACTCATATATACTTTAGATTGATTTAAA
ACTTCATTTTTAATTTAAAAGGATCTAGGTGAAGATCCTTTTTGATAATCTCATGACCAAAATCCCTTAA
CGTGAGTTTTCGTTCCACTGAGCGTCAGACCCCGTAGAAAAGATCAAAGGATCTTCTTGAGATCCTTTTT
TTCTGCGCGTAATCTGCTGCTTGCAAACAAAAAAACCACCGCTACCAGCGGTGGTTTGTTTGCCGGATCA
AGAGCTACCAACTCTTTTTCCGAAGGTAACTGGCTTCAGCAGAGCGCAGATACCAAATACTGTTCTTCTA
GTGTAGCCGTAGTTAGGCCACCACTTCAAGAACTCTGTAGCACCGCCTACATACCTCGCTCTGCTAATCC
TGTTACCAGTGGCTGCTGCCAGTGGCGATAAGTCGTGTCTTACCGGGTTGGACTCAAGACGATAGTTACC
GGATAAGGCGCAGCGGTCGGGCTGAACGGGGGGTTCGTGCACACAGCCCAGCTTGGAGCGAACGACCTAC
ACCGAACTGAGATACCTACAGCGTGAGCTATGAGAAAGCGCCACGCTTCCCGAAGGGAGAAAGGCGGACA
GGTATCCGGTAAGCGGCAGGGTCGGAACAGGAGAGCGCACGAGGGAGCTTCCAGGGGGAAACGCCTGGTA
TCTTTATAGTCCTGTCGGGTTTCGCCACCTCTGACTTGAGCGTCGATTTTTGTGATGCTCGTCAGGGGGG
CGGAGCCTATGGAAAAACGCCAGCAACGCG
Features (pLannotate 1.2.2; 8 found; start..end, strand, type, name):
     33..166     +  rep_origin     RSF ori (fragment): Plasmids containing the RSF 1030 origin of replication can be propagated in E. coli cells that contain additional plasmids with compatible origins.
    168..217     +  CDS            lacI (fragment): lac repressor; lacI; The lac repressor binds to the lac operator to inhibit transcription in E. coli. This inhibition can be relieved by adding lactose or isopropyl-β-D-thiogalactopyranoside (IPTG).
    237..950     +  CDS            mVenus: mVenus is a basic (constitutively fluorescent) yellow fluorescent protein published in 2006, derived from Aequorea victoria. It is reported to be a rapidly-maturing monomer with moderate acid sensitivity.
   1079..1183    +  promoter       AmpR promoter: bla
   1174..1254    -  CDS            int (fragment): INT2_ECOLX - Protein inferred from homology: Swiss-Prot protein existence level 3. Putative integrase believed to be involved in the insertion of antibiotic resistance genes into plasmids and transposons. From Escherichia coli.
   1342..1398    +  CDS            GmR (fragment): gentamycin acetyltransferase; aacC1; confers resistance to gentamycin
   1405..2193    +  CDS            aadA: S3AD_ECOLX - Experimental evidence at protein level: Swiss-Prot protein existence level 1. Mediates bacterial resistance to the antibiotics streptomycin and spectinomycin. From Escherichia coli.
   2367..2955    +  rep_origin     ori: high-copy-number ColE1/pMB1/pBR322/pUC origin of replication
