[The description below was written by a language model from this plasmid's Addgene catalogue record and pLannotate feature annotations shown in this document.]
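Description:
pMBS-860 is a Level 0 Modular Cloning (MoClo) part plasmid that stores the coding sequence for the yellow fluorescent protein mVenus, deposited as part of a Golden Gate toolkit for producing recombinant proteins in the protozoan host Leishmania tarentolae. It is built on the pAGM1301 Level 0 acceptor backbone and is about 3 kb in total. It is maintained in E. coli at high copy through a ColE1/pUC-type origin and is selected with spectinomycin via the aadA aminoglycoside adenylyltransferase gene, which sits downstream of a bla-type (AmpR) promoter. The automated annotation also flags short fragments resembling an RSF origin, lacI, an integrase and a gentamicin acetyltransferase. These are small partial matches, most likely remnants of backbone and resistance-cassette ancestry rather than functional elements.

The payload is a synthetic insert of roughly 725 bp containing the full mVenus open reading frame, a monomeric, rapidly maturing yellow variant derived from Aequorea victoria GFP. The part is assigned to MoClo position B5 and can be released by BsaI digestion, which leaves the position-specific overhangs that dictate where it joins neighbouring parts during one-pot Golden Gate assembly. No eukaryotic promoter, untranslated region or terminator accompanies the insert, so the plasmid is not an expression construct. It is a storage and donor module, to be combined with other Level 0 parts into Level 1 transcription units in which mVenus serves as a fluorescent reporter or fusion tag. The record does not specify codon optimisation or whether start and stop codons are present in the part.
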