Addgene plasmid #218016: pMBS-860
Purpose: mVenus fluorescent protein
Depositing lab: Michael Schroda. Depositing organization: Rheinland-Pfälzische Technische Universität Kaiserslautern. Publication: A Modular Cloning Toolkit for the production of recombinant proteins in Leishmania tarentolae. Hieronimus K, Donauer T, Klein J, Hinkel B, Spanle JV, Probst A, Niemeyer J, Kibrom S, Kiefer AM, Schneider L, Husemann B, Bischoff E, Mohring S, Bayer N, Klein D, Engels A, Ziehmer BG, Stiebeta J, Moroka P, Schroda M, Deponte M. Microb Cell. 2024 Apr 30;11:128-142. doi: 10.15698/mic2024.04.821. eCollection 2024. PubMed 38799406.
Backbone
  Vector backbone: pAGM1301
  Backbone manufacturer: Sylvestre Marillonnet (Addgene plasmid #47989)
  Backbone size w/o insert (bp): 2845
  Total vector size (bp): 2968
  Vector type: Synthetic Biology
Growth in bacteria
  Bacterial resistance: Spectinomycin, 50 μg/mL
  Growth temperature: 37°C
  Growth strain: DH5alpha
  Copy number: High Copy
Gene/Insert
  Gene/Insert name: mVenus
  Species: Synthetic
  Insert size (bp): 725
  Cloning method: Golden Gate
  Sequencing primers: 5′ CAATACGCAAACCGCCTCTCC; 3′ AATAGGCGTATCACGAGGC
Terms and licenses: Academic/Nonprofit Terms; Industry Terms: Not Available to Industry
Depositor comments: Level 0 MoClo Part Position B5, insert can be released via BsaI digest
How to cite: pMBS-860 was a gift from Michael Schroda (Addgene plasmid # 218016 ; http://n2t.net/addgene:218016 ; RRID:Addgene_218016)
